Addgene plasmid #22828: pBMTB-1
Purpose: (Empty Backbone)
Depositing lab: Ryan Gill. Depositing organization: University of Colorado, Boulder. Publication: Broad host range vectors for stable genomic library construction. Lynch MD, Gill RT. Biotechnol Bioeng. 2006 May 5. 94(1):151-8. 10.1002/bit.20836 PubMed 16496398.
Backbone
  Vector backbone: pBMTB-1
  Backbone size (bp): 5029
  Vector type: Bacterial Expression
Growth in bacteria
  Bacterial resistance: Ampicillin, 100 μg/mL
  Growth temperature: 37°C
  Growth strain: DH5alpha
  Copy number: Unknown
Gene/Insert
  Gene/Insert name: None
  Cloning method: Restriction Enzyme; 5′ cloning site XbaI (unknown if destroyed); 3′ cloning site EcoRV (unknown if destroyed)
  Sequencing primers: 5′ gtttctccat acccgttttt
Terms and licenses: Academic/Nonprofit Terms; Industry Terms: Not Available to Industry
Depositor comments: Addgene's QC sequence shows a 4bp gap with the depositor's provided sequence. The lab does not believe this affects the plasmid activity.
How to cite: pBMTB-1 was a gift from Ryan Gill (Addgene plasmid # 22828 ; http://n2t.net/addgene:22828 ; RRID:Addgene_22828)
