[The description below was written by a language model from this plasmid's Addgene catalogue record and pLannotate feature annotations shown in this document.]
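Description:
pBMTB-1 is a 5,029 bp empty bacterial expression backbone built around the broad-host-range pBBR1 replicon. Replication depends on the pBBR1 oriV together with the adjacent pBBR1 Rep gene, a pair originally from a Bordetella bronchiseptica plasmid that allows maintenance in a wide range of Gram-negative bacteria as well as in E. coli; the record lists the copy number as unknown. Selection is by ampicillin, through a β-lactamase (AmpR) coding sequence that sits directly downstream of a fragment of the cat promoter, which appears to drive its expression.

The expression module is the arabinose-inducible system from E. coli: the araC regulator gene is transcribed divergently from the araBAD promoter, so that a sequence cloned downstream of the promoter is repressed in the absence of L-arabinose and induced when it is added. No insert is present; the catalogue lists XbaI and EcoRV as the cloning sites. On the circular map the araBAD promoter ends near the sequence origin and is followed shortly by the bidirectional soxR terminator, so the cloning region is apparently bracketed by promoter and terminator. A second bidirectional terminator, tonB, lies between AmpR and araC. Such terminators insulate the cloning site and the vector's own genes from read-through transcription, which helps keep cloned fragments stable. This fits the associated publication, which concerns broad-host-range vectors for stable genomic library construction. The depositor notes a 4 bp gap between the repository's quality-control sequence and the supplied sequence, which is not believed to affect plasmid function.
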