Features (pLannotate 1.2.2; 8 found; start..end, strand, type, name):
     60..96      -  terminator     soxR terminator: bidirectional E. coli soxR transcription terminator
   1347..2116    +  rep_origin     pBBR1 oriV: replication origin of the broad-host-range plasmid pBBR1 from Bordetella bronchiseptica; requires the pBBR1 Rep protein for replication
   2117..2779    +  CDS            pBBR1 Rep: replication protein for the broad-host-range plasmid pBBR1 from Bordetella bronchiseptica
   2781..2875    +  promoter       cat promoter (fragment): promoter of the E. coli cat gene encoding chloramphenicol acetyltransferase
   2876..3736    +  CDS            AmpR: β-lactamase; bla; confers resistance to ampicillin, carbenicillin, and related antibiotics
   3752..3783    -  terminator     tonB terminator: bidirectional E. coli tonB-P14 transcription terminator
   3811..4689    -  CDS            araC: L-arabinose regulatory protein; araC
   4716..5000    +  promoter       araBAD promoter: araBAD; promoter of the L-arabinose operon of E. coli; the araC regulatory gene is transcribed in the opposite direction (Guzman et al., 1995)
>Addgene plasmid #22828 | pBMTB-1 | depositor full sequence | sequence record 10466 | Author sequence
AACGAATTCAAGCTTGATATCATTCAGGACGAGCCTCAGACTCCAGCGTAACTGGACTGAAAACAAACTA
AAGCGCCCTTGTGGCGCTTTAGTTTTGTTCCGCTCATGATAATAATGGTTTCTTAGACGTCAGGTGGCAC
TTTTCGGGGAAATGTGCGCGCCCGCGTTCCTGCTGGCGCTGGGCCTGTTTCTGGCGCTGGACTTCCCGCT
GTTCCGTCAGCAGCTTTTCGCCCACGGCCTTGATGATCGCGGCGGCCTTGGCCTGCATATCCCGATTCAA
CGGCCCCAGGGCGTCCAGAACGGGCTTCAGGCGCTCCCGAAGGTCTCGGGCCGTCTCTTGGGCTTGATCG
GCCTTCTTGCGCATCTCACGCGCTCCTGCGGCGGCCTGTAGGGCAGGCTCATACCCCTGCCGAACCGCTT
TTGTCAGCCGGTCGGCCACGGCTTCCGGCGTCTCAACGCGCTTTGAGATTCCCAGCTTTTCGGCCAATCC
CTGCGGTGCATAGGCGCGTGGCTCGACCGCTTGCGGGCTGATGGTGACGTGGCCCACTGGTGGCCGCTCC
AGGGCCTCGTAGAACGCCTGAATGCGCGTGTGACGTGCCTTGCTGCCCTCGATGCCCCGTTGCAGCCCTA
GATCGGCCACAGCGGCCGCAAACGTGGTCTGGTCGCGGGTCATCTGCGCTTTGTTGCCGATGAACTCCTT
GGCCGACAGCCTGCCGTCCTGCGTCAGCGGCACCACGAACGCGGTCATGTGCGGGCTGGTTTCGTCACGG
TGGATGCTGGCCGTCACGATGCGATCCGCCCCGTACTTGTCCGCCAGCCACTTGTGCGCCTTCTCGAAGA
ACGCCGCCTGCTGTTCTTGGCTGGCCGACTTCCACCATTCCGGGCTGGCCGTCATGACGTACTCGACCGC
CAACACAGCGTCCTTGCGCCGCTTCTCTGGCAGCAACTCGCGCAGTCGGCCCATCGCTTCATCGGTGCTG
CTGGCCGCCCAGTGCTCGTTCTCTGGCGTCCTGCTGGCGTCAGCGTTGGGCGTCTCGCGCTCGCGGTAGG
CGTGCTTGAGACTGGCCGCCACGTTGCCCATTTTCGCCAGCTTCTTGCATCGCATGATCGCGTATGCCGC
CATGCCTGCCCCTCCCTTTTGGTGTCCAACCGGCTCGACGGGGGCAGCGCAAGGCGGTGCCTCCGGCGGG
CCACTCAATGCTTGAGTATACTCACTAGACTTTGCTTCGCAAAGTCGTGACCGCCTACGGCGGCTGCGGC
GCCCTACGGGCTTGCTCTCCGGGCTTCGCCCTGCGCGGTCGCTGCGCTCCCTTGCCAGCCCGTGGATATG
TGGACGATGGCCGCGAGCGGCCACCGGCTGGCTCGCTTCGCTCGGCCCGTGGACAACCCTGCTGGACAAG
CTGATGGACAGGCTGCGCCTGCCCACGAGCTTGACCACAGGGATTGCCCACCGGCTACCCAGCCTTCGAC
CACATACCCACCGGCTCCAACTGCGCGGCCTGCGGCCTTGCCCCATCAATTTTTTTAATTTTCTCTGGGG
AAAAGCCTCCGGCCTGCGGCCTGCGCGCTTCGCTTGCCGGTTGGACACCAAGTGGAAGGCGGGTCAAGGC
TCGCGCAGCGACCGCGCAGCGGCTTGGCCTTGACGCGCCTGGAACGACCCAAGCCTATGCGAGTGGGGGC
AGTCGAAGGCGAAGCCCGCCCGCCTGCCCCCCGAGCCTCACGGCGGCGAGTGCGGGGGTTCCAAGGGGGC
AGCGCCACCTTGGGCAAGGCCGAAGGCCGCGCAGTCGATCAACAAGCCCCGGAGGGGCCACTTTTTGCCG
GAGGGGGAGCCGCGCCGAAGGCGTGGGGGAACCCCGCAGGGGTGCCCTTCTTTGGGCACCAAAGAACTAG
ATATAGGGCGAAATGCGAAAGACTTAAAAATCAACAACTTAAAAAAGGGGGGTACGCAACAGCTCATTGC
GGCACCCCCCGCAATAGCTCATTGCGTAGGTTAAAGAAAATCTGTAATTGACTGCCACTTTTACGCAACG
CATAATTGTTGTCGCGCTGCCGAAAAGTTGCAGCTGATTGCGCATGGTGCCGCAACCGTGCGGCACCCTA
CCGCATGGAGATAAGCATGGCCACGCAGTCCAGAGAAATCGGCATTCAAGCCAAGAACAAGCCCGGTCAC
TGGGTGCAAACGGAACGCAAAGCGCATGAGGCGTGGGCCGGGCTTATTGCGAGGAAACCCACGGCGGCAA
TGCTGCTGCATCACCTCGTGGCGCAGATGGGCCACCAGAACGCCGTGGTGGTCAGCCAGAAGACACTTTC
CAAGCTCATCGGACGTTCTTTGCGGACGGTCCAATACGCAGTCAAGGACTTGGTGGCCGAGCGCTGGATC
TCCGTCGTGAAGCTCAACGGCCCCGGCACCGTGTCGGCCTACGTGGTCAATGACCGCGTGGCGTGGGGCC
AGCCCCGCGACCAGTTGCGCCTGTCGGTGTTCAGTGCCGCCGTGGTGGTTGATCACGACGACCAGGACGA
ATCGCTGTTGGGGCATGGCGACCTGCGCCGCATCCCGACCCTGTATCCGGGCGAGCAGCAACTACCGACC
GGCCCCGGCGAGGAGCCGCCCAGCCAGCCCGGCATTCCGGGCATGGAACCAGACCTGCCAGCCTTGACCG
AAACGGAGGAATGGGAACGGCGCGGGCAGCAGCGCCTGCCGATGCCCGATGAGCCGTGTTTTCTGGACGA
TGGCGAGCCGTTGGAGCCGCCGACACGGGTCACGCTGCCGCGCCGGTAGTACGTAAGAGGTTCCAACTTT
CACCATAATGAAATAAGATCACTACCGGGCGTATTTTTTGAGTTATCGAGATTTTCAGGAGCTAAGGAAG
CTAAAATGAGTATTCAACATTTCCGTGTCGCCCTTATTCCCTTTTTTGCGGCATTTTGCCTTCCTGTTTT
TGCTCACCCAGAAACGCTGGTGAAAGTAAAAGATGCTGAAGATCAGTTGGGTGCACGAGTGGGTTACATC
GAACTGGATCTCAACAGCGGTAAGATCCTTGAGAGTTTACGCCCCGAAGAACGTTTTCCAATGATGAGCA
CTTTTAAAGTTCTGCTATGTGGCGCGGTATTATCCCGTATTGACGCCGGGCAAGAGCAACTCGGTCGCCG
CATACACTATTCTCAGAATGACTTGGTTGAGTACTCACCAGTCACAGAAAAGCATCTCACGGATGGCATG
ACAGTAAGAGAATTATGCAGTGCTGCCATAACCATGAGTGATAACACTGCGGCCAACTTACTTCTGGCAA
CGATCGGAGGACCGAAGGAGCTAACCGCTTTTTTGCACAACATGGGGGATCATGTAACTCGCCTTGATCG
TTGGGAACCGGAGCTGAATGAAGCCATACCAAACGACGAGCGTGACACCACGATGCCTGTAGCAATGGCA
ACAACGTTGCGCAAACTATTAACTGGCGAACTACTTACTCTAGCTTCCCGGCAACAATTAATAGACTGGA
TGGAGGCGGATAAAGTTGCAGGATCACTTCTGCGCTCGGCCCTCCCGGCTGGCTGGTTTATTGCTGATAA
ATCTGGAGCCGGTGAGCGTGGGTCTCGCGGTATCATTGCAGCACTGGGGCCAGATGGTAAGCCCTCCCGC
ATCGTAGTTATCTACACGACGGGGAGTCAGGCAACTATGGATGAACGAAATAGACAGATCGCTGAGATAG
GTGCCTCACTGATTAAGCATTGGTAATGAGGATCCCCCTCAAGTCAAAAGCCTCCGGTCGGAGGCTTTTG
ACTTTCTGCTATGGAGGTCAGGTATGATTTTTATGACAACTTGACGGCTACATCATTCACTTTTTCTTCA
CAACCGGCACGGAACTCGCTCGGGCTGGCCCCGGTGCATTTTTTAAATACCCGCGAGAAATAGAGTTGAT
CGTCAAAACCAACATTGCGACCGACGGTGGCGATAGGCATCCGGGTGGTGCTCAAAAGCAGCTTCGCCTG
GCTGATACGTTGGTCCTCGCGCCAGCTTAAGACGCTAATCCCTAACTGCTGGCGGAAAAGATGTGACAGA
CGCGACGGCGACAAGCAAACATGCTGTGCGACGCTGGCGATATCAAAATTGCTGTCTGCCAGGTGATCGC
TGATGTACTGACAAGCCTCGCGTACCCGATTATCCATCGGTGGATGGAGCGACTCGTTAATCGCTTCCAT
GCGCCGCAGTAACAATTGCTCAAGCAGATTTATCGCCAGCAGCTCCGAATAGCGCCCTTCCCCTTGCCCG
GCGTTAATGATTTGCCCAAACAGGTCGCTGAAATGCGGCTGGTGCGCTTCATCCGGGCGAAAGAACCCCG
TATTGGCAAATATTGACGGCCAGTTAAGCCATTCATGCCAGTAGGCGCGCGGACGAAAGTAAACCCACTG
GTGATACCATTCGCGAGCCTCCGGATGACGACCGTAGTGATGAATCTCTCCTGGCGGGAACAGCAAAATA
TCACCCGGTCGGCAAACAAATTCTCGTCCCTGATTTTTCACCACCCCCTGACCGCGAATGGTGAGATTGA
GAATATAACCTTTCATTCCCAGCGGTCGGTCGATAAAAAAATCGAGATAACCGTTGGCCTCAATCGGCGT
TAAACCCGCCACCAGATGGGCATTAAACGAGTATCCCGGCAGCAGGGGATCATTTTGCGCTTCAGCCATA
CTTTTCATACTCCCGCCATTCAGAGAAGAAACCAATTGTCCATATTGCATCAGACATTGCCGTCACTGCG
TCTTTTACTGGCTCTTCTCGCTAACCAAACCGGTAACCCCGCTTATTAAAAGCATTCTGTAACAAAGCGG
GACCAAAGCCATGACAAAAACGCGTAACAAAAGTGTCTATAATCACGGCAGAAAAGTCCACATTGATTAT
TTGCACGGCGTCACACTTTGCTATGCCATAGCATTTTTATCCATAAGATTAGCGGATCCTACCTGACGCT
TTTTATCGCAACTCTCTACTGTTTCTCCATACCCGTTTTTTTGGGCTAGAGAATTCGTC
