>Addgene plasmid #22828 | pBMTB-1 | addgene partial sequence | sequence record 28835 | 22828 with Amp-R 5'-ATAATACCGCGCCACATAGC
CGTTCTTCGGGGCGTAAACTCTCAAGGATCTTACCGCTGTTGAGATCCAGTTCGATGTAACCCACTCGTG
CACCCAACTGATCTTCAGCATCTTTTACTTTCACCAGCGTTTCTGGGTGAGCAAAAACAGGAAGGCAAAA
TGCCGCAAAAAAGGGAATAAGGGCGACACGGAAATGTTGAATACTCATTTTAGCTTCCTTAGCTCCTGAA
AATCTCGATAACTCAAAAAATACGCCCGGTAGTGATCTTATTTCATTATGGTGAAAGTTGGAACCTCTTA
CGTACGGCGCGGCAGCGTGACCCGTGTCGGCGGCTCCAACGGCTCGCCATCGTCCAGAAAACACGGCTCA
TCGGGCATCGGCAGGCGCTGCTGCCCGCGCCGTTCCCATTCCTCCGTTTCGGTCAAGGCTGGCAGGTCTG
GTTCCATGCCCGGAATGCCGGGCTGGCTGGGCGGCTCCTCGCCGGGGCCGGTCGGTAGTTGCTGCTCGCC
CGGATACAGGGTCGGGATGCGGCGCAGGTCGCCATGCCCCAACAGCGATTCGTCCTGGTCGTCGTGATCA
ACCACCACGGCGGCACTGAACACCGACAGGCGCAACTGGTCGCGGGGCTGGCCCCACGCCACGCGGTCAT
TGACCACGTAGGCCGACACGGTGCCGGGGCCGTTGAGCTTCACGACGGAGATCCAGCGCTCGGCCACCAA
GTCCTTGACTGCGTATTGGACCGTCCGCAAAGAACGTCCGATGAGC
